>Addgene plasmid #81775 | pDONR223_WNT2_WT | addgene full sequence | sequence record 168899 | Addgene NGS Result
CTTTCCTGCGTTATCCCCTGATTCTGTGGATAACCGTATTACCGCCTTTGAGTGAGCTGATACCGCTCGC
CGCAGCCGAACGACCGAGCGCAGCGAGTCAGTGAGCGAGGAAGCGGAAGAGCGCCCAATACGCAAACCGC
CTCTCCCCGCGCGTTGGCCGATTCATTAATGCAGCTGGCACGACAGGTTTCCCGACTGGAAAGCGGGCAG
TGAGCGCAACGCAATTAATACGCGTACCGCTAGCCAGGAAGAGTTTGTAGAAACGCAAAAAGGCCATCCG
TCAGGATGGCCTTCTGCTTAGTTTGATGCCTGGCAGTTTATGGCGGGCGTCCTGCCCGCCACCCTCCGGG
CCGTTGCTTCACAACGTTCAAATCCGCTCCCGGCGGATTTGTCCTACTCAGGAGAGCGTTCACCGACAAA
CAACAGATAAAACGAAAGGCCCAGTCTTCCGACTGAGCCTTTCGTTTTATTTGATGCCTGGCAGTTCCCT
ACTCTCGCGTTAACGCTAGCATGGATGTTTTCCCAGTCACGACGTTGTAAAACGACGGCCAGTCTTAAGC
TCGGGCCCCAAATAATGATTTTATTTTGACTGATAGTGACCTGTTCGTTGCAACAAATTGATGAGCAATG
CTTTTTTATAATGCCAACTTTGTACAAAAAAGTTGGCACCATGAACGCCCCTCTCGGTGGAATCTGGCTC
TGGCTCCCTCTGCTCTTGACCTGGCTCACCCCCGAGGTCAACTCTTCATGGTGGTACATGAGAGCTACAG
GTGGCTCCTCCAGGGTGATGTGCGATAATGTGCCAGGCCTGGTGAGCAGCCAGCGGCAGCTGTGTCACCG
ACATCCAGATGTGATGCGTGCCATTAGCCAGGGCGTGGCCGAGTGGACAGCAGAATGCCAGCACCAGTTC
CGCCAGCACCGCTGGAATTGCAACACCCTGGACAGGGATCACAGCCTTTTTGGCAGGGTCCTACTCCGAA
GTAGTCGGGAATCTGCCTTTGTTTATGCCATCTCCTCAGCTGGAGTTGTATTTGCCATCACCAGGGCCTG
TAGCCAAGGAGAAGTAAAATCCTGTTCCTGTGATCCAAAGAAGATGGGAAGCGCCAAGGACAGCAAAGGC
ATTTTTGATTGGGGTGGCTGCAGTGATAACATTGACTATGGGATCAAATTTGCCCGCGCATTTGTGGATG
CAAAGGAAAGGAAAGGAAAGGATGCCAGAGCCCTGATGAATCTTCACAACAACAGAGCTGGCAGGAAGGC
TGTAAAGCGGTTCTTGAAACAAGAGTGCAAGTGCCACGGGGTGAGCGGCTCATGTACTCTCAGGACATGC
TGGCTGGCCATGGCCGACTTCAGGAAAACGGGCGATTATCTCTGGAGGAAGTACAATGGGGCCATCCAGG
TGGTCATGAACCAGGATGGCACAGGTTTCACTGTGGCTAACGAGAGGTTTAAGAAGCCAACGAAAAATGA
CCTCGTGTATTTTGAGAATTCTCCAGACTACTGTATCAGGGACCGAGAGGCAGGCTCCCTGGGTACAGCA
GGCCGTGTGTGCAACCTGACTTCCCGGGGCATGGACAGCTGTGAAGTCATGTGCTGTGGGAGAGGCTACG
ACACCTCCCATGTCACCCGGATGACCAAGTGTGGGTGTAAGTTCCACTGGTGCTGCGCCGTGCGCTGTCA
GGACTGCCTGGAAGCTCTGGATGTGCACACATGCAAGGCCCCCAAGAACGCTGACTGGACAACCGCTACA
TGATTGCCAACTTTCTTGTACAAAGTTGGCATTATAAGAAAGCATTGCTTATCAATTTGTTGCAACGAAC
AGGTCACTATCAGTCAAAATAAAATCATTATTTGCCATCCAGCTGATATCCCCTATAGTGAGTCGTATTA
CATGGTCATAGCTGTTTCCTGGCAGCTCTGGCCCGTGTCTCAAAATCTCTGATGTTACATTGCACAAGAT
AAAAATATATCATCATGCCTCCTCTAGACCAGCCAGGACAGAAATGCCTCGACTTCGCTGCTACCCAAGG
TTGCCGGGTGACGCACACCGTGGAAACGGATGAAGGCACGAACCCAGTGGACATAAGCCTGTTCGGTTCG
TAAGCTGTAATGCAAGTAGCGTATGCGCTCACGCAACTGGTCCAGAACCTTGACCGAACGCAGCGGTGGT
AACGGCGCAGTGGCGGTTTTCATGGCTTGTTATGACTGTTTTTTTGGGGTACAGTCTATGCCTCGGGCAT
CCAAGCAGCAAGCGCGTTACGCCGTGGGTCGATGTTTGATGTTATGGAGCAGCAACGATGTTACGCAGCA
GGGCAGTCGCCCTAAAACAAAGTTAAACATTATGAGGGAAGCGGTGATCGCCGAAGTATCGACTCAACTA
TCAGAGGTAGTTGGCGTCATCGAGCGCCATCTCGAACCGACGTTGCTGGCCGTACATTTGTACGGCTCCG
CAGTGGATGGCGGCCTGAAGCCACACAGTGATATTGATTTGCTGGTTACGGTGACCGTAAGGCTTGATGA
AACAACGCGGCGAGCTTTGATCAACGACCTTTTGGAAACTTCGGCTTCCCCTGGAGAGAGCGAGATTCTC
CGCGCTGTAGAAGTCACCATTGTTGTGCACGACGACATCATTCCGTGGCGTTATCCAGCTAAGCGCGAAC
TGCAATTTGGAGAATGGCAGCGCAATGACATTCTTGCAGGTATCTTCGAGCCAGCCACGATCGACATTGA
TCTGGCTATCTTGCTGACAAAAGCAAGAGAACATAGCGTTGCCTTGGTAGGTCCAGCGGCGGAGGAACTC
TTTGATCCGGTTCCTGAACAGGATCTATTTGAGGCGCTAAATGAAACCTTAACGCTATGGAACTCGCCGC
CCGACTGGGCTGGCGATGAGCGAAATGTAGTGCTTACGTTGTCCCGCATTTGGTACAGCGCAGTAACCGG
CAAAATCGCGCCGAAGGATGTCGCTGCCGACTGGGCAATGGAGCGCCTGCCGGCCCAGTATCAGCCCGTC
ATACTTGAAGCTAGACAGGCTTATCTTGGACAAGAAGAAGATCGCTTGGCCTCGCGCGCAGATCAGTTGG
AAGAATTTGTCCACTACGTGAAAGGCGAGATCACCAAGGTAGTCGGCAAATAACCCTCGAGCCACCCATG
ACCAAAATCCCTTAACGTGAGTTACGCGTCGTTCCACTGAGCGTCAGACCCCGTAGAAAAGATCAAAGGA
TCTTCTTGAGATCCTTTTTTTCTGCGCGTAATCTGCTGCTTGCAAACAAAAAAACCACCGCTACCAGCGG
TGGTTTGTTTGCCGGATCAAGAGCTACCAACTCTTTTTCCGAAGGTAACTGGCTTCAGCAGAGCGCAGAT
ACCAAATACTGTTCTTCTAGTGTAGCCGTAGTTAGGCCACCACTTCAAGAACTCTGTAGCACCGCCTACA
TACCTCGCTCTGCTAATCCTGTTACCAGTGGCTGCTGCCAGTGGCGATAAGTCGTGTCTTACCGGGTTGG
ACTCAAGACGATAGTTACCGGATAAGGCGCAGCGGTCGGGCTGAACGGGGGGTTCGTGCACACAGCCCAG
CTTGGAGCGAACGACCTACACCGAACTGAGATACCTACAGCGTGAGCTATGAGAAAGCGCCACGCTTCCC
GAAGGGAGAAAGGCGGACAGGTATCCGGTAAGCGGCAGGGTCGGAACAGGAGAGCGCACGAGGGAGCTTC
CAGGGGGAAACGCCTGGTATCTTTATAGTCCTGTCGGGTTTCGCCACCTCTGACTTGAGCGTCGATTTTT
GTGATGCTCGTCAGGGGGGCGGAGCCTATGGAAAAACGCCAGCAACGCGGCCTTTTTACGGTTCCTGGCC
TTTTGCTGGCCTTTTGCTCACATGTT
Features (pLannotate 1.2.2; 12 found; start..end, strand, type, name):
    121..213     +  CDS            lacI (fragment): lac repressor; lacI; The lac repressor binds to the lac operator to inhibit transcription in E. coli. This inhibition can be relieved by adding lactose or isopropyl-β-D-thiogalactopyranoside (IPTG).
    268..295     -  terminator     rrnB T2 terminator: transcription terminator T2 from the E. coli rrnB gene
    427..470     +  terminator     rrnB T1 terminator: Escherichia coli rrnB; transcription terminator T1 from the E. coli rrnB gene
    517..553     -  CDS            lacZα (fragment): LacZα fragment of β-galactosidase; lacZ fragment
    570..665     +  protein_bind   attL3: mutant version of attL; recombination site for the Gateway® LR reaction LR Clonase™
    671..1750    +  CDS            WNT2: WNT2_HUMAN - Also known as INT1L1, IRP. Experimental evidence at transcript level: Swiss-Prot protein existence level 2. Ligand for members of the frizzled family of seven transmembrane receptors. Functions in the canonical Wnt signaling pathway that results in activation of transcription factors of the TCF/LEF family (PubMed:20018874). Functions as upstream regulator of FGF10 expression. Plays an important role in embryonic lung development. May contribute to embryonic brain development by regulating the proliferation of dopaminergic precursors and neurons (By similarity). From Homo sapiens (
   1758..1853    -  protein_bind   attL3: mutant version of attL; recombination site for the Gateway® LR reaction LR Clonase™
   1872..1890    -  promoter       T7 promoter: promoter for bacteriophage T7 RNA polymerase
   2080..2103    +  promoter       Pc promoter (fragment): intI1 (promoter lies within the coding sequence); class 1 integron promoter
   2279..2335    +  CDS            GmR (fragment): gentamycin acetyltransferase; aacC1; confers resistance to gentamycin
   2342..3133    +  CDS            SmR: aminoglycoside adenylyltransferase (Murphy, 1985); aadA; confers resistance to spectinomycin and streptomycin
   3226..3814    +  rep_origin     ori: high-copy-number ColE1/pMB1/pBR322/pUC origin of replication
