[The description below was written by a language model from this plasmid's Addgene catalogue record and pLannotate feature annotations shown in this document.]
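Description:
pDONR223_WNT2_WT is a Gateway entry clone built on the Invitrogen pDONR223 backbone, carrying the wild-type human WNT2 open reading frame (reference transcript NM_003391.2). It belongs to the Target Accelerator Plasmid Collection, a set of reference and variant alleles of cancer-associated genes assembled for systematic functional testing. The plasmid is maintained in E. coli at high copy through a ColE1/pUC-type origin and is selected with spectinomycin via the aadA (SmR) aminoglycoside adenylyltransferase gene, which sits downstream of a fragment of the class 1 integron Pc promoter. The sequenced record is 3,876 nt in length. Small lacI, lacZα and gentamicin-resistance fragments in the annotation are backbone remnants rather than functional genes.

The WNT2 coding sequence is flanked on both sides by attL recombination sites. The automated annotation labels both as attL3, but they function as the pair of LR Clonase sites that allow the ORF to be transferred directionally into any compatible Gateway destination vector. The record lists no promoter for the insert, so the clone is a shuttle and archive form, not an expression construct. The rrnB T1 and T2 terminators upstream of the cassette insulate it from read-through transcription, and a T7 promoter lies just outside the downstream att site, pointing back toward the insert. The depositor describes the ORF as "closed", meaning a stop codon immediately follows the coding sequence, so it suits native or N-terminally tagged expression but not C-terminal fusions. WNT2 encodes a secreted frizzled-receptor ligand acting in canonical Wnt signalling. Here it serves as the wild-type reference for comparison with mutant alleles after transfer into expression vectors.
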