Addgene plasmid #81775: pDONR223_WNT2_WT
Purpose: Gateway Donor vector containing WNT2 , part of the Target Accelerator Plasmid Collection.
Depositing lab: Jesse Boehm & William Hahn & David Root. Depositing organization: Broad Institute. Publication: Systematic Functional Interrogation of Rare Cancer Variants Identifies Oncogenic Alleles. Kim E, Ilic N, Shrestha Y, Zou L, Kamburov A, Zhu C, Yang X, Lubonja R, Tran N, Nguyen C, Lawrence MS, Piccioni F, Bagul M, Doench JG, Chouinard CR, Wu X, Hogstrom L, Natoli T, Tamayo P, Horn H, Corsello SM, Lage K, Root DE, Subramanian A, Golub TR, Getz G, Boehm JS, Hahn WC. Cancer Discov. 2016 Jul;6(7):714-26. doi: 10.1158/2159-8290.CD-16-0160. Epub 2016 May 4. PubMed 27147599.
Backbone
  Vector backbone: pDONR223
  Backbone manufacturer: Invitrogen
  Backbone size w/o insert (bp): 2790
  Vector type: Gateway Entry vector
Growth in bacteria
  Bacterial resistance: Spectinomycin, 50 μg/mL
  Growth temperature: 37°C
  Growth strain: DH5alpha
  Copy number: High Copy
Gene/Insert
  Gene/Insert name: WNT2 (alt name: NM_003391.2)
  Species: H. sapiens (human)
  Mutation: WT
  Entrez Gene: WNT2 (a.k.a. INT1L1, IRP)
  Promoter: None
  Cloning method: Gateway Cloning
  Sequencing primers: 5′ M13pUC-fwd; 3′ M13-Rev
Terms and licenses: Academic/Nonprofit Terms; Industry Terms: Not Available to Industry
Depositor comments: Closed state: stop codon immediately follows insert
How to cite: pDONR223_WNT2_WT was a gift from Jesse Boehm & William Hahn & David Root (Addgene plasmid # 81775 ; http://n2t.net/addgene:81775 ; RRID:Addgene_81775)
