>Addgene plasmid #81775 | pDONR223_WNT2_WT | depositor partial sequence | sequence record 155094 | Insert sequence
ATGAACGCCCCTCTCGGTGGAATCTGGCTCTGGCTCCCTCTGCTCTTGACCTGGCTCACCCCCGAGGTCA
ACTCTTCATGGTGGTACATGAGAGCTACAGGTGGCTCCTCCAGGGTGATGTGCGATAATGTGCCAGGCCT
GGTGAGCAGCCAGCGGCAGCTGTGTCACCGACATCCAGATGTGATGCGTGCCATTAGCCAGGGCGTGGCC
GAGTGGACAGCAGAATGCCAGCACCAGTTCCGCCAGCACCGCTGGAATTGCAACACCCTGGACAGGGATC
ACAGCCTTTTTGGCAGGGTCCTACTCCGAAGTAGTCGGGAATCTGCCTTTGTTTATGCCATCTCCTCAGC
TGGAGTTGTATTTGCCATCACCAGGGCCTGTAGCCAAGGAGAAGTAAAATCCTGTTCCTGTGATCCAAAG
AAGATGGGAAGCGCCAAGGACAGCAAAGGCATTTTTGATTGGGGTGGCTGCAGTGATAACATTGACTATG
GGATCAAATTTGCCCGCGCATTTGTGGATGCAAAGGAAAGGAAAGGAAAGGATGCCAGAGCCCTGATGAA
TCTTCACAACAACAGAGCTGGCAGGAAGGCTGTAAAGCGGTTCTTGAAACAAGAGTGCAAGTGCCACGGG
GTGAGCGGCTCATGTACTCTCAGGACATGCTGGCTGGCCATGGCCGACTTCAGGAAAACGGGCGATTATC
TCTGGAGGAAGTACAATGGGGCCATCCAGGTGGTCATGAACCAGGATGGCACAGGTTTCACTGTGGCTAA
CGAGAGGTTTAAGAAGCCAACGAAAAATGACCTCGTGTATTTTGAGAATTCTCCAGACTACTGTATCAGG
GACCGAGAGGCAGGCTCCCTGGGTACAGCAGGCCGTGTGTGCAACCTGACTTCCCGGGGCATGGACAGCT
GTGAAGTCATGTGCTGTGGGAGAGGCTACGACACCTCCCATGTCACCCGGATGACCAAGTGTGGGTGTAA
GTTCCACTGGTGCTGCGCCGTGCGCTGTCAGGACTGCCTGGAAGCTCTGGATGTGCACACATGCAAGGCC
CCCAAGAACGCTGACTGGACAACCGCTACA
