>Addgene plasmid #81775 | pDONR223_WNT2_WT | addgene partial sequence | sequence record 160413 | M13-F20 5'-TGTAAAACGACGGCCAGT-3'
TTTTATTTTGACTGATAGTGACCTGTTCGTTGCAACAAATTGATGAGCAATGCTTTTTTATAATGCCAAC
TTTGTACAAAAAAGTTGGCACCATGAACGCCCCTCTCGGTGGAATCTGGCTCTGGCTCCCTCTGCTCTTG
ACCTGGCTCACCCCCGAGGTCAACTCTTCATGGTGGTACATGAGAGCTACAGGTGGCTCCTCCAGGGTGA
TGTGCGATAATGTGCCAGGCCTGGTGAGCAGCCAGCGGCAGCTGTGTCACCGACATCCAGATGTGATGCG
TGCCATTAGCCAGGGCGTGGCCGAGTGGACAGCAGAATGCCAGCACCAGTTCCGCCAGCACCGCTGGAAT
TGCAACACCCTGGACAGGGATCACAGCCTTTTTGGCAGGGTCCTACTCCGAAGTAGTCGGGAATCTGCCT
TTGTTTATGCCATCTCCTCAGCTGGAGTTGTATTTGCCATCACCAGGGCCTGTAGCCAAGGAGAAGTAAA
ATCCTGTTCCTGTGATCCAAAGAAGATGGGAAGCGCCAAGGACAGCAAAGGCATTTTTGATTGGGGTGGC
TGCAGTGATAACATTGACTATGGGATCAAATTTGCCCGCGCATTTGTGGATGCAAAGGAAAGGAAAGGAA
AGGATGCCAGAGCCCTGATGAATCTTCACAACAACAGAGCTGGCAGGAAGGCTGTAAAGCGGTTCTTGAA
ACAAGAGTGCAAGTGCCACGGGGTGAGCGGCTCATGTACTCTCAGGACATGCTGGCTGGCCATGGCCGAC
TTCAGGAAAACGGGCGATTATCTCTGGAGGAAGTACAATGGGGCCATCCAGGTGGTCATGAACCAGGATG
GCACAGGTTTCACTGTGGCTAACGAGAGGTTTAAGAAGCCAACGAAAAATGACCTCGTGTATTTTGAGAA
TTCTCCAGACTACTGTATCAGGGACCGAGAGGCAGGCTCCCTGGGTACAGCAGGCCGTGTGTGCAACCTG
ACTTCCCGGGGCATGGACAGCTGTGAAGTCATGTGCTGTGGGAGAGGCTACGACACCTCCCATGTCACCC
GGATGACCAAGT
